>Addgene plasmid #1605 | L3863 | depositor full sequence | sequence record 215 | Author sequence
ATGACCATGATTACGCCAAGCTTTACATGTCCCATTAATGACGTCCCGGGATGACGCGTCGCCATGGGGA
ATTCAAGTACCGGTAGAAAAAATGAGTAAAGGAGAAGAACTTTTCACTGGAGTTGTCCCAATTCTTGTTG
AATTAGATGGTGATGTTAATGGGCACAAATTTTCTGTCAGTGGAGAGGGTGAAGGTGATGCAACATACGG
AAAACTTACCCTTAAATTTATTTGCACTACTGGAAAACTACCTGTTCCATGGGTAAGTTTAAACATATAT
ATACTAACTAACCCTGATTATTTAAATTTTCAGCCAACACTTGTCACTACTTTCTGTTATGGTGTTCAAT
GCTTCTCGAGATACCCAGATCATATGAAACGGCATGACTTTTTCAAGAGTGCCATGCCCGAAGGTTATGT
ACAGGAAAGAACTATATTTTTCAAAGATGACGGGAACTACAAGACACGTAAGTTTAAACAGTTCGGTACT
AACTAACCATACATATTTAAATTTTCAGGTGCTGAAGTCAAGTTTGAAGGTGATACCCTTGTTAATAGAA
TCGAGTTAAAAGGTATTGATTTTAAAGAAGATGGAAACATTCTTGGACACAAATTGGAATACAACTATAA
CTCACACAATGTATACATCATGGCAGACAAACAAAAGAATGGAATCAAAGTTGTAAGTTTAAACATGATT
TTACTAACTAACTAATCTGATTTAAATTTTCAGAACTTCAAAATTAGACACAACATTGAAGATGGAAGCG
TTCAACTAGCAGACCATTATCAACAAAATACTCCAATTGGCGATGGCCCTGTCCTTTTACCAGACAACCA
TTACCTGTCCACACAATCTGCCCTTTCGAAAGATCCCAACGAAAAGAGAGACCACATGGTCCTTCTTGAG
TTTGTAACAGCTGCTGGGATTACACATGGCATGGACGAACTATACAAAAGCCCACAAGCTTTACATGTCC
CATTAATGACGTCCCGGGATGACGCGTCGCCATGGGGAATTCACTGGCCGTCGTTTTACAACGTCGTGAC
TGGGAAAACCCTGGCGTTACCCAACTTAATCGCCTTGCAGCACATCCCCCTTTCGCCAGCTGGCGTAATA
GCGAAGAGGCCCGCACCGATCGCCCTTCCCAACAGTTGCGCAGCCTGAATGGCGAATGGCGCCTGATGCG
GTATTTTCTCCTTACGCATCTGTGCGGTATTTCACACCGCATATGGTGCACTCTCAGTACAATCTGCTCT
GATGCCGCATAGTTAAGCCAGCCCCGACACCCGCCAACACCCGCTGACGCGCCCTGACGGGCTTGTCTGC
TCCCGGCATCCGCTTACAGACAAGCTGTGACCGTCTCCGGGAGCTGCATGTGTCAGAGGTTTTCACCGTC
ATCACCGAAACGCGCGAGACGAAAGGGCCTCGTGATACGCCTATTTTTATAGGTTAATGTCATGATAATA
ATGGTTTCTTAGACGTCAGGTGGCACTTTTCGGGGAAATGTGCGCGGAACCCCTATTTGTTTATTTTTCT
AAATACATTCAAATATGTATCCGCTCATGAGACAATAACCCTGATAAATGCTTCAATAATATTGAAAAAG
GAAGAGTATGAGTATTCAACATTTCCGTGTCGCCCTTATTCCCTTTTTTGCGGCATTTTGCCTTCCTGTT
TTTGCTCACCCAGAAACGCTGGTGAAAGTAAAAGATGCTGAAGATCAGTTGGGTGCACGAGTGGGTTACA
TCGAACTGGATCTCAACAGCGGTAAGATCCTTGAGAGTTTTCGCCCCGAAGAACGTTTTCCAATGATGAG
CACTTTTAAAGTTCTGCTATGTGGCGCGGTATTATCCCGTATTGACGCCGGGCAAGAGCAACTCGGTCGC
CGCATACACTATTCTCAGAATGACTTGGTTGAGTACTCACCAGTCACAGAAAAGCATCTTACGGATGGCA
TGACAGTAAGAGAATTATGCAGTGCTGCCATAACCATGAGTGATAACACTGCGGCCAACTTACTTCTGAC
AACGATCGGAGGACCGAAGGAGCTAACCGCTTTTTTGCACAACATGGGGGATCATGTAACTCGCCTTGAT
CGTTGGGAACCGGAGCTGAATGAAGCCATACCAAACGACGAGCGTGACACCACGATGCCTGTAGCAATGG
CAACAACGTTGCGCAAACTATTAACTGGCGAACTACTTACTCTAGCTTCCCGGCAACAATTAATAGACTG
GATGGAGGCGGATAAAGTTGCAGGACCACTTCTGCGCTCGGCCCTTCCGGCTGGCTGGTTTATTGCTGAT
AAATCTGGAGCCGGTGAGCGTGGGTCTCGCGGTATCATTGCAGCACTGGGGCCAGATGGTAAGCCCTCCC
GTATCGTAGTTATCTACACGACGGGGAGTCAGGCAACTATGGATGAACGAAATAGACAGATCGCTGAGAT
AGGTGCCTCACTGATTAAGCATTGGTAACTGTCAGACCAAGTTTACTCATATATACTTTAGATTGATTTA
AAACTTCATTTTTAATTTAAAAGGATCTAGGTGAAGATCCTTTTTGATAATCTCATGACCAAAATCCCTT
AACGTGAGTTTTCGTTCCACTGAGCGTCAGACCCCGTAGAAAAGATCAAAGGATCTTCTTGAGATCCTTT
TTTTCTGCGCGTAATCTGCTGCTTGCAAACAAAAAAACCACCGCTACCAGCGGTGGTTTGTTTGCCGGAT
CAAGAGCTACCAACTCTTTTTCCGAAGGTAACTGGCTTCAGCAGAGCGCAGATACCAAATACTGTCCTTC
TAGTGTAGCCGTAGTTAGGCCACCACTTCAAGAACTCTGTAGCACCGCCTACATACCTCGCTCTGCTAAT
CCTGTTACCAGTGGCTGCTGCCAGTGGCGATAAGTCGTGTCTTACCGGGTTGGACTCAAGACGATAGTTA
CCGGATAAGGCGCAGCGGTCGGGCTGAACGGGGGGTTCGTGCACACAGCCCAGCTTGGAGCGAACGACCT
ACACCGAACTGAGATACCTACAGCGTGAGCTATGAGAAAGCGCCACGCTTCCCGAAGGGAGAAAGGCGGA
CAGGTATCCGGTAAGCGGCAGGGTCGGAACAGGAGAGCGCACGAGGGAGCTTCCAGGGGGAAACGCCTGG
TATCTTTATAGTCCTGTCGGGTTTCGCCACCTCTGACTTGAGCGTCGATTTTTGTGATGCTCGTCAGGGG
GGCGGAGCCTATGGAAAAACGCCAGCAACGCGGCCTTTTTACGGTTCCTGGCCTTTTGCTGGCCTTTTGC
TCACATGTTCTTTCCTGCGTTATCCCCTGATTCTGTGGATAACCGTATTACCGCCTTTGAGTGAGCTGAT
ACCGCTCGCCGCAGCCGAACGACCGAGCGCAGCGAGTCAGTGAGCGAGGAAGCGGAAGAGCGCCCAATAC
GCAAACCGCCTCTCCCCGCGCGTTGGCCGATTCATTAATGCAGCTGGCACGACAGGTTTCCCGACTGGAA
AGCGGGCAGTGAGCGCAACGCAATTAATGTGAGTTAGCTCACTCATTAGGCACCCCAGGCTTTACACTTT
ATGCTTCCGGCTCGTATGTTGTGTGGAATTGTGAGCGGATAACAATTTCACACAGGAAACAGCT
Features (pLannotate 1.2.2; 11 found; start..end, strand, type, name):
     95..955     +  CDS            sg25: sg25 is a basic (constitutively fluorescent) green fluorescent protein published in 1997, derived from Aequorea victoria.
   1019..1176    +  CDS            lacZα (fragment): LacZα fragment of β-galactosidase; lacZ fragment
   1182..1281    -  misc_feature   bom (fragment): basis of mobility region from pBR322
   1383..1418    -  CDS            rop (fragment): Rop protein, which maintains plasmids at low copy number; rop
   1513..1617    +  promoter       AmpR promoter: bla
   1618..2478    +  CDS            AmpR: β-lactamase; bla; confers resistance to ampicillin, carbenicillin, and related antibiotics
   2649..3237    +  rep_origin     ori: high-copy-number ColE1/pMB1/pBR322/pUC origin of replication
   3420..3512    +  CDS            lacI (fragment): lac repressor; lacI; The lac repressor binds to the lac operator to inhibit transcription in E. coli. This inhibition can be relieved by adding lactose or isopropyl-β-D-thiogalactopyranoside (IPTG).
   3525..3546    +  protein_bind   CAP binding site: CAP binding activates transcription in the presence of cAMP. E. coli catabolite activator protein
   3561..3591    +  promoter       lac promoter: promoter for the E. coli lac operon
   3599..3615    +  protein_bind   lac operator: The lac repressor binds to the lac operator to inhibit transcription in E. coli. This inhibition can be relieved by adding lactose or isopropyl-β-D-thiogalactopyranoside (IPTG). lac repressor encoded by lacI
