[The description below was written by a language model from this plasmid's Addgene catalogue record and pLannotate feature annotations shown in this document.]
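Description:
L3863 (Fire Lab miniprep designation pPD119.45) is a small 3,634 bp empty-backbone plasmid from the 1997 Fire Lab vector kit, catalogued as a worm expression vector for Caenorhabditis elegans work. The parental backbone is listed as unknown, but the annotated features point to a pUC-type E. coli cloning plasmid. It has a high-copy ColE1/pMB1-family origin of replication, a β-lactamase gene with its own promoter for ampicillin selection, and remnants of pBR322-derived sequence (bom and rop fragments) that are too short to be functional. A lacI fragment, CAP binding site, lac promoter and lac operator sit just upstream of the payload, and this is the usual arrangement around a pUC-style cloning region.

The payload is a green fluorescent protein coding segment followed by an N-terminal lacZ fragment. The tag field lists it as gfpN, IVSR, gfpS65C, IVSS, IVST, gfpC and lacZN, which indicates a GFP carrying the S65C chromophore substitution, with its coding region interrupted by three synthetic introns (IVS elements). Such introns are generally included in vectors of this kind to improve transgene expression in the worm. The feature annotation reads the whole region as one constitutively fluorescent Aequorea victoria GFP variant, followed by a lacZα fragment.

No worm promoter, 3' UTR or gene insert is recorded, and none appears in the feature table. The plasmid therefore seems to act as a source cassette or recipient for restriction-enzyme cloning, in which intron-containing GFP is joined to promoters or coding sequences of interest to build reporter fusions. The record does not describe its intended use beyond referring to the kit documentation.
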