Addgene plasmid #1605: L3863
Purpose: (Empty Backbone)
Depositing lab: Andrew Fire. Depositing organization: Carnegie Institution for Science.
Backbone
  Vector backbone: Unknown
  Backbone size (bp): 3634
  Vector type: Worm Expression
Growth in bacteria
  Bacterial resistance: Ampicillin, 100 μg/mL
  Growth temperature: 37°C
  Growth strain: DH5alpha
  Copy number: Unknown
Gene/Insert
  Gene/Insert name: None
  Tag / fusion protein: gfpN, IVSR, gfpS65C, IVSS, IVST, gfpC, lacZN
  Cloning method: Restriction Enzyme
Terms and licenses: Academic/Nonprofit Terms; Industry Terms: Not Available to Industry
Depositor comments: See Fire Lab Vector Kit Documentation 1997. Fire Lab Miniprep Number pPD119.45, Ligation number L3863.
How to cite: L3863 was a gift from Andrew Fire (Addgene plasmid # 1605 ; http://n2t.net/addgene:1605 ; RRID:Addgene_1605)
