>Addgene plasmid #1605 | L3863 | addgene partial sequence | sequence record 16739 | 1605_m13reverse
GCTNTGTCCATTAATGACGTCCCGGGATGACGCGCTCGCCATGGGGAATTCAAGTACCGGTAGAAAANCT
GNGTAAAGGAGAAGAACTTTTCACTGGAGTTGTCCCAATTCTTGTTGAATTAGATGGTGATGTTAATGGG
CACAAATTTTCTGTCAGTGGAGAGGGTGAAGGTGATGCAACATACGGAAAACTTACCCTTAAATTTATTT
GCACTACTGGAAAACTACCTGTTCCATGGGTAAGTTTAAACATATATATACTAACTAACCCTGATTATTT
AAATTTTCAGCCAACACTTGTCACTACTTTCTGTTATGGTGTTCAATGCTTCTCGAGATACCCAGATCAT
ATGAAACGGCATGACTTTTTCAAGAGTGCCATGCCCGAAGGTTATGTACAGGAAAGAACTATATTTTTCA
AAGATGACGGGAACTACAAGACACGTAAGTTTAAACAGTTCGGTACTAACTAACCATACATATTTAAATT
TTCAGGTGCTGAAGTCAAGTTTGAAGGTGATACCCTTGTTAATAGAATCGAGTTAAAAGGTATTGATTTT
AAAGAAGATGGAAACATTCTTGGACACAAATTGGAATACAACTATAACTCACACAATGTATACATCATGG
CAGACAAACAAAAGAATGGAATCAAAGTTGTAAGTTTAAACATGATTTTACTAACTAACTAATCTGATTT
AAATTTTCAGAACTTCAAAATTAGACACAACATTGAAGATGGAAGCGTTCAACTAGCAGACCATTATCAA
CAAAATACTCCAATTGGCGATGGCCCTGTCCTTTTACCAGACAACCATTACCTGTCCACACAATCTGCCC
TTTTCCGAAAGATCCCAACGAAAAGAGAGACCNCATGGNTCCCTTCTTGAGTTTGTACCAGCTGCCTGGG
NATTACCACATGGCCTGGGACGAACCTATACAAAAAGCCCCACCAAGCCTTTACATGTCCCCCATTANTG
GACGTCCCCGGGATGGACCCGTNCCCCNTGGGGGAAATCCNCNGGCCCGTCCGNTTTACAACGGCCCCGN
ACNGGGAAAAACCCCTGGGCGGTACCCCCAACCTTAATNCNNCTTGGCNGCCCCATNCCCCTTTTCCCCC
AGCTGGGNGTNAAAANCCNAAAAAGNCCCNCCNCNGAATNCNCCCCTTCCCAAAANTTGGCCCNCACCNG
GAAAGGNCCAAANGNCCCCCCGAAGGNCGGAATTTTTCCCCCTCCCCCCCNGGGGGGGGGANNTTCCCCC
CCNCCNAGGGGGGNCCCCCCNNAAAAATNNNGCCNCGNAGGCCCCCAAATTTANCCCCCCCCC
